Addgene plasmid #34841: pcDNA4-FKBP-LAP1
Depositing lab: Alice Ting. Depositing organization: Massachusetts Institute of Technology. Publication: Imaging Protein-Protein Interactions inside Living Cells via Interaction-Dependent Fluorophore Ligation. Slavoff SA, Liu DS, Cohen JD, Ting AY. J Am Chem Soc. 2011 Dec 14;133(49):19769-76. Epub 2011 Nov 18. 10.1021/ja206435e PubMed 22098454.
Backbone
  Vector backbone: pcDNA4
  Backbone size w/o insert (bp): 5100
  Selectable markers: Zeocin
Growth in bacteria
  Bacterial resistance: Ampicillin, 100 μg/mL
  Growth temperature: 37°C
  Growth strain: DH5alpha
  Copy number: High Copy
Gene/Insert
  Gene/Insert name: FKBP-LAP1
  Species: M. musculus (mouse)
  Insert size (bp): 433
  Promoter: CMV
  Tag / fusion protein: myc (N terminal on insert); T7 tag (N terminal on backbone); His Tag (N terminal on backbone)
  Cloning method: Restriction Enzyme; 5′ cloning site BamHI (not destroyed); 3′ cloning site EcoRI (not destroyed)
  Sequencing primers: 5′ CMV.F; 3′ pCDNA4.R
Terms and licenses: Academic/Nonprofit Terms; Industry Terms: Not Available to Industry
How to cite: pcDNA4-FKBP-LAP1 was a gift from Alice Ting (Addgene plasmid # 34841 ; http://n2t.net/addgene:34841 ; RRID:Addgene_34841)
