[The description below was written by a language model from this plasmid's Addgene catalogue record and pLannotate feature annotations shown in this document.]
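Description:
pcDNA4-FKBP-LAP1 is a mammalian expression plasmid built on the pcDNA4 backbone; the depositor's full sequence is about 5.6 kb. In E. coli it is maintained at high copy through a ColE1/pUC-type origin and selected with ampicillin via the β-lactamase gene. An f1 origin is also present. For selection in mammalian cells it carries a Zeocin resistance cassette in which the Sh ble gene sits behind both the SV40 early promoter and the bacterial EM7 promoter and is followed by an SV40 polyadenylation signal.

The payload is a roughly 430 bp FKBP-LAP1 insert cloned between BamHI and EcoRI, both of which are retained. It is driven by the CMV immediate-early enhancer/promoter and terminated by the bovine growth hormone polyadenylation signal. The annotation detects short tet-operator-like fragments just downstream of the CMV promoter, which suggests a tetracycline-regulatable version of the backbone, although the catalogue lists the promoter simply as CMV. The backbone supplies an N-terminal leader comprising a His tag, a T7 gene 10 tag and an Xpress epitope with an enterokinase site, and the record also lists an N-terminal myc tag on the insert itself. The FKBP portion is annotated as a match to human FKBP12, whereas the catalogue gives the species as mouse; the record does not resolve this discrepancy. The LAP1 segment is not annotated separately in the feature table and is not defined in the record.

The associated publication describes imaging protein–protein interactions in living cells by interaction-dependent fluorophore ligation. This construct therefore presumably supplies the FKBP-fused peptide partner in such assays, though the record does not spell out its exact role.
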