Features (pLannotate 1.2.2; 26 found; start..end, strand, type, name):
     27..79      -  misc_feature   bom (fragment): basis of mobility region from pBR322
    234..613     +  enhancer       CMV enhancer: human cytomegalovirus immediate early enhancer
    686..703     -  promoter       CMV promoter (fragment): human cytomegalovirus (CMV) immediate early promoter
    766..817     +  promoter       CMVd2 promoter: truncated human cytomegalovirus (CMV) immediate early promoter that yields moderately reduced expression relative to the full-length promoter
    819..838     +  promoter       PLtetO-1 promoter (fragment): modified phage lambda PL promoter with tet operator sites (Lutz and Bujard, 1997)
    840..859     +  promoter       PLtetO-1 promoter (fragment): modified phage lambda PL promoter with tet operator sites (Lutz and Bujard, 1997)
    867..900     +  promoter       TRE3GV promoter (fragment): 3rd-generation Tet-responsive promoter that can be activated by binding of Tet-On® 3G, optimized for retroviral and lentiviral vectors
   1010..1030    +  CDS            capTEV™ (fragment): composite tag for in vivo biotinylation, TEV protease cleavage, and 6xHis tagging
   1031..1063    +  CDS            T7 tag (gene 10 leader): leader peptide from bacteriophage T7 gene 10 promotes efficient translation in E. coli
   1067..1090    +  CDS            Xpress™ tag: Xpress™ epitope tag, including an enterokinase recognition and cleavage site
   1125..1447    +  CDS            FKBP (fragment): human FK506-binding protein FKBP12
   1616..1840    +  polyA_signal   bGH poly(A) signal: bovine growth hormone polyadenylation signal
   1844..1865    +  promoter       SV40 promoter (fragment): SV40 enhancer and early promoter
   1886..2314    +  rep_origin     f1 ori (sequence partly withheld): f1 bacteriophage origin of replication; arrow indicates direction of (+) strand synthesis
   2328..2657    +  promoter       SV40 promoter: SV40 enhancer and early promoter
   2705..2752    +  promoter       EM7 promoter: synthetic bacterial promoter&nbsp
   2771..3145    +  CDS            BleoR: antibiotic-binding protein; Sh ble from Streptoalloteichus hindustanus; confers resistance to bleomycin, phleomycin, and Zeocin™
   3155..3280    +  CDS            ble (fragment): BLE_KLEPN - Experimental evidence at protein level: Swiss-Prot protein existence level 1. Binding protein with a strong affinity to the bleomycin family of antibiotics. Binds to CL990; an antimitotic-antibiotic compound. From Klebsiella pneumoniae.
   3275..3396    +  polyA_signal   SV40 poly(A) signal: SV40 polyadenylation signal
   3469..3485    -  protein_bind   lac operator: The lac repressor binds to the lac operator to inhibit transcription in E. coli. This inhibition can be relieved by adding lactose or isopropyl-β-D-thiogalactopyranoside (IPTG). lac repressor encoded by lacI
   3493..3523    -  promoter       lac promoter: promoter for the E. coli lac operon
   3538..3559    -  protein_bind   CAP binding site: CAP binding activates transcription in the presence of cAMP. E. coli catabolite activator protein
   3572..3664    -  CDS            lacI (fragment): lac repressor; lacI; The lac repressor binds to the lac operator to inhibit transcription in E. coli. This inhibition can be relieved by adding lactose or isopropyl-β-D-thiogalactopyranoside (IPTG).
   3847..4432    -  rep_origin     ori: high-copy-number ColE1/pMB1/pBR322/pUC origin of replication
   4603..5463    -  CDS            AmpR: β-lactamase; bla; confers resistance to ampicillin, carbenicillin, and related antibiotics
   5464..5568    -  promoter       AmpR promoter: bla
>Addgene plasmid #34841 | pcDNA4-FKBP-LAP1 | depositor full sequence | sequence record 43473 | Author sequence
ACGGATCGGGAGATCTCCCGATCCCCTATGGTGCACTCTCAGTACAATCTGCTCTGATGCCGCATAGTTA
AGCCAGTATCTGCTCCCTGCTTGTGTGTTGGAGGTCGCTGAGTAGTGCGCGAGCAAAATTTAAGCTACAA
CAAGGCAAGGCTTGACCGACAATTGCATGAAGAATCTGCTTAGGGTTAGGCGTTTTGCGCTGCTTCGCGA
TGTACGGGCCAGATATACGCGTTGACATTGATTATTGACTAGTTATTAATAGTAATCAATTACGGGGTCA
TTAGTTCATAGCCCATATATGGAGTTCCGCGTTACATAACTTACGGTAAATGGCCCGCCTGGCTGACCGC
CCAACGACCCCCGCCCATTGACGTCAATAATGACGTATGTTCCCATAGTAACGCCAATAGGGACTTTCCA
TTGACGTCAATGGGTGGAGTATTTACGGTAAACTGCCCACTTGGCAGTACATCAAGTGTATCATATGCCA
AGTACGCCCCCTATTGACGTCAATGACGGTAAATGGCCCGCCTGGCATTATGCCCAGTACATGACCTTAT
GGGACTTTCCTACTTGGCAGTACATCTACGTATTAGTCATCGCTATTACCATGGTGATGCGGTTTTGGCA
GTACATCAATGGGCGTGGATAGCGGTTTGACTCACGGGGATTTCCAAGTCTCCACCCCATTGACGTCAAT
GGGAGTTTGTTTTGGAACCAAAATCAACGGGACTTTCCAAAATGTCGTAACAACTCCGCCCCATTGACGC
AAATGGGCGGTAGGCGTGTACGGTGGGAGGTCTATATAAGCAGAGCTCTCCCTATCAGTGATAGAGATCT
CCCTATCAGTGATAGAGATCGTCGACGAGCTCGTTTAGTGAACCGTCAGATCGCCTGGAGACGCCATCCA
CGCTGTTTTGACCTCCATAGAAGACACCGGGACCGATCCAGCCTCCGGACTCTAGCGTTTAAACTTAAGC
TTGCGGCCGCCACCATGGTGCGGGGTTCTCATCATCATCATCATCATGGTATGGCTAGCATGACTGGTGG
ACAGCAAATGGGTCGGGATCTGTACGACGATGACGATAAGGATCCGGAACAAAAACTTATTTCTGAAGAA
GATCTGGGAGTGCAGGTGGAAACCATCTCCCCAGGAGACGGGCGCACCTTCCCCAAGCGCGGCCAGACCT
GCGTGGTGCACTACACCGGGATGCTTGAAGATGGAAAGAAATTTGATTCCTCCCGGGACAGAAACAAGCC
CTTTAAGTTTATGCTAGGCAAGCAGGAGGTGATCCGAGGCTGGGAAGAAGGGGTTGCCCAGATGAGTGTG
GGTCAGAGAGCCAAACTGACTATATCTCCAGATTATGCCTATGGTGCCACTGGGCACCCAGGCATCATCC
CACCACATGCCACTCTCGTCTTCGATGTGGAGCTTCTAAAACTGGAAGGCTCGGGCTCGACCTCGGGCTC
GGGCAAAGACGAAGTACTGGTTGAAATCGAAACCGACAAAGCAGTTCTGGAAGTACCGTAAAGGAATTCT
GCAGATATCCATCACACTGGCGGCCGCTCGAGCATGCATCTAGAGGGCCCGTTTAAACCCGCTGATCAGC
CTCGACTGTGCCTTCTAGTTGCCAGCCATCTGTTGTTTGCCCCTCCCCCGTGCCTTCCTTGACCCTGGAA
GGTGCCACTCCCACTGTCCTTTCCTAATAAAATGAGGAAATTGCATCGCATTGTCTGAGTAGGTGTCATT
CTATTCTGGGGGGTGGGGTGGGGCAGGACAGCAAGGGGGAGGATTGGGAAGACAATAGCAGGCATGCTGG
GGATGCGGTGGGCTCTATGGCTTCTGAGGCGGAAAGAACCAGCTGGGGCTCTAGGGGGTATCCCC
[124 nt withheld, positions 1886-2009]
C
[91 nt withheld, positions 2011-2101]
A
[49 nt withheld, positions 2103-2151]
CCTTTGACGTTGGAGTCCACGTTCTTT
[37 nt withheld, positions 2179-2215]
ACCCTATCTCGGTCTATTCTTTTGATTTATAAGGGATTTTGCCGATTTCGGCCTATTGGTTAAAAAATGA
GCTGATTTAACAAAAATTTAACGCGAATTAATTCTGTGGAATGTGTGTCAGTTAGGGTGTGGAAAGTCCC
CAGGCTCCCCAGCAGGCAGAAGTATGCAAAGCATGCATCTCAATTAGTCAGCAACCAGGTGTGGAAAGTC
CCCAGGCTCCCCAGCAGGCAGAAGTATGCAAAGCATGCATCTCAATTAGTCAGCAACCATAGTCCCGCCC
CTAACTCCGCCCATCCCGCCCCTAACTCCGCCCAGTTCCGCCCATTCTCCGCCCCATGGCTGACTAATTT
TTTTTATTTATGCAGAGGCCGAGGCCGCCTCTGCCTCTGAGCTATTCCAGAAGTAGTGAGGAGGCTTTTT
TGGAGGCCTAGGCTTTTGCAAAAAGCTCCCGGGAGCTTGTATATCCATTTTCGGATCTGATCAGCACGTG
TTGACAATTAATCATCGGCATAGTATATCGGCATAGTATAATACGACAAGGTGAGGAACTAAACCATGGC
CAAGTTGACCAGTGCCGTTCCGGTGCTCACCGCGCGCGACGTCGCCGGAGCGGTCGAGTTCTGGACCGAC
CGGCTCGGGTTCTCCCGGGACTTCGTGGAGGACGACTTCGCCGGTGTGGTCCGGGACGACGTGACCCTGT
TCATCAGCGCGGTCCAGGACCAGGTGGTGCCGGACAACACCCTGGCCTGGGTGTGGGTGCGCGGCCTGGA
CGAGCTGTACGCCGAGTGGTCGGAGGTCGTGTCCACGAACTTCCGGGACGCCTCCGGGCCGGCCATGACC
GAGATCGGCGAGCAGCCGTGGGGGCGGGAGTTCGCCCTGCGCGACCCGGCCGGCAACTGCGTGCACTTCG
TGGCCGAGGAGCAGGACTGACACGTGCTACGAGATTTCGATTCCACCGCCGCCTTCTATGAAAGGTTGGG
CTTCGGAATCGTTTTCCGGGACGCCGGCTGGATGATCCTCCAGCGCGGGGATCTCATGCTGGAGTTCTTC
GCCCACCCCAACTTGTTTATTGCAGCTTATAATGGTTACAAATAAAGCAATAGCATCACAAATTTCACAA
ATAAAGCATTTTTTTCACTGCATTCTAGTTGTGGTTTGTCCAAACTCATCAATGTATCTTATCATGTCTG
TATACCGTCGACCTCTAGCTAGAGCTTGGCGTAATCATGGTCATAGCTGTTTCCTGTGTGAAATTGTTAT
CCGCTCACAATTCCACACAACATACGAGCCGGAAGCATAAAGTGTAAAGCCTGGGGTGCCTAATGAGTGA
GCTAACTCACATTAATTGCGTTGCGCTCACTGCCCGCTTTCCAGTCGGGAAACCTGTCGTGCCAGCTGCA
TTAATGAATCGGCCAACGCGCGGGGAGAGGCGGTTTGCGTATTGGGCGCTCTTCCGCTTCCTCGCTCACT
GACTCGCTGCGCTCGGTCGTTCGGCTGCGGCGAGCGGTATCAGCTCACTCAAAGGCGGTAATACGGTTAT
CCACAGAATCAGGGGATAACGCAGGAAAGAACATGTGAGCAAAAGGCCAGCAAAAGGCCAGGAACCGTAA
AAAGGCCGCGTTGCTGGCGTTTTTCCATAGGCTCCGCCCCCCTGACGAGCATCACAAAAATCGACGCTCA
AGTCAGAGGTGGCGAAACCCGACAGGACTATAAAGATACCAGGCGTTTCCCCCTGGAAGCTCCCTCGTGC
GCTCTCCTGTTCCGACCCTGCCGCTTACCGGATACCTGTCCGCCTTTCTCCCTTCGGGAAGCGTGGCGCT
TTCTCATAGCTCACGCTGTAGGTATCTCAGTTCGGTGTAGGTCGTTCGCTCCAAGCTGGGCTGTGTGCAC
GAACCCCCCGTTCAGCCCGACCGCTGCGCCTTATCCGGTAACTATCGTCTTGAGTCCAACCCGGTAAGAC
ACGACTTATCGCCACTGGCAGCAGCCACTGGTAACAGGATTAGCAGAGCGAGGTATGTAGGCGGTGCTAC
AGAGTTCTTGAAGTGGTGGCCTAACTACGGCTACACTAGAAGAACAGTATTTGGTATCTGCGCTCTGCTG
AAGCCAGTTACCTTCGGAAAAAGAGTTGGTAGCTCTTGATCCGGCAAACAAACCACCGCTGGTAGCGGTT
TTTTTGTTTGCAAGCAGCAGATTACGCGCAGAAAAAAAGGATCTCAAGAAGATCCTTTGATCTTTTCTAC
GGGGTCTGACGCTCAGTGGAACGAAAACTCACGTTAAGGGATTTTGGTCATGAGATTATCAAAAAGGATC
TTCACCTAGATCCTTTTAAATTAAAAATGAAGTTTTAAATCAATCTAAAGTATATATGAGTAAACTTGGT
CTGACAGTTACCAATGCTTAATCAGTGAGGCACCTATCTCAGCGATCTGTCTATTTCGTTCATCCATAGT
TGCCTGACTCCCCGTCGTGTAGATAACTACGATACGGGAGGGCTTACCATCTGGCCCCAGTGCTGCAATG
ATACCGCGAGACCCACGCTCACCGGCTCCAGATTTATCAGCAATAAACCAGCCAGCCGGAAGGGCCGAGC
GCAGAAGTGGTCCTGCAACTTTATCCGCCTCCATCCAGTCTATTAATTGTTGCCGGGAAGCTAGAGTAAG
TAGTTCGCCAGTTAATAGTTTGCGCAACGTTGTTGCCATTGCTACAGGCATCGTGGTGTCACGCTCGTCG
TTTGGTATGGCTTCATTCAGCTCCGGTTCCCAACGATCAAGGCGAGTTACATGATCCCCCATGTTGTGCA
AAAAAGCGGTTAGCTCCTTCGGTCCTCCGATCGTTGTCAGAAGTAAGTTGGCCGCAGTGTTATCACTCAT
GGTTATGGCAGCACTGCATAATTCTCTTACTGTCATGCCATCCGTAAGATGCTTTTCTGTGACTGGTGAG
TACTCAACCAAGTCATTCTGAGAATAGTGTATGCGGCGACCGAGTTGCTCTTGCCCGGCGTCAATACGGG
ATAATACCGCGCCACATAGCAGAACTTTAAAAGTGCTCATCATTGGAAAACGTTCTTCGGGGCGAAAACT
CTCAAGGATCTTACCGCTGTTGAGATCCAGTTCGATGTAACCCACTCGTGCACCCAACTGATCTTCAGCA
TCTTTTACTTTCACCAGCGTTTCTGGGTGAGCAAAAACAGGAAGGCAAAATGCCGCAAAAAAGGGAATAA
GGGCGACACGGAAATGTTGAATACTCATACTCTTCCTTTTTCAATATTATTGAAGCATTTATCAGGGTTA
TTGTCTCATGAGCGGATACATATTTGAATGTATTTAGAAAAATAAACAAATAGGGGTTCCGCGCACATTT
CCCCGAAAAGTGCCACCTGACGTC
