>Addgene plasmid #34841 | pcDNA4-FKBP-LAP1 | addgene partial sequence | sequence record 43157 | CMV-F 5'-CGCAAATGGGCGGTAGGCGTG-3'
CTCGTTTAGTGAACCGTCAGATCGCCTGGAGACGCCATCCACGCTGTTTTGACCTCCATAGAAGACACCG
GGACCGATCCAGCCTCCGGACTCTAGCGTTTAAACTTAAGCTTGCGGCCGCCACCATGGTGCGGGGTTCT
CATCATCATCATCATCATGGTATGGCTAGCATGACTGGTGGACAGCAAATGGGTCGGGATCTGTACGACG
ATGACGATAAGGATCCGGAACAAAAACTTATTTCTGAAGAAGATCTGGGAGTGCAGGTGGAAACCATCTC
CCCAGGAGACGGGCGCACCTTCCCCAAGCGCGGCCAGACCTGCGTGGTGCACTACACCGGGATGCTTGAA
GATGGAAAGAAATTTGATTCCTCCCGGGACAGAAACAAGCCCTTTAAGTTTATGCTAGGCAAGCAGGAGG
TGATCCGAGGCTGGGAAGAAGGGGTTGCCCAGATGAGTGTGGGTCAGAGAGCCAAACTGACTATATCTCC
AGATTATGCCTATGGTGCCACTGGGCACCCAGGCATCATCCCACCACATGCCACTCTCGTCTTCGATGTG
GAGCTTCTAAAACTGGAAGGCTCTGGCTCGACCTCGGGCTCGGGCAAAGACGAAGTACTGGTTGAAATCG
AAACCGACAAAGCAGTTCTGGAAGTACCGTAAAGGAATTCTGCAGATATCCATCACACTGGCGGCCGCTC
GAGCATGCATCTAGAGGGCCCGTTTAAACCCGCTGATCAGCCTCGACTGTGCCTTCTAGTTGCCAGCCAT
CTGTTGTTTGCCCCTCCCCCGTGCCTTCCTTGACCCTGGAAGGTGCCACTCCCACTGTCCTTTCCTAT
